Addgene plasmid #248536: pLenti-gRNA10-3
Purpose: A CRISPR-based technology to study chromosome-specific aneuploidy by targeting human centromeres
Depositing lab: Teresa Davoli. Depositing organization: NYU Grossman School of Medicine. Publication: KaryoCreate: A CRISPR-based technology to study chromosome-specific aneuploidy by targeting human centromeres. Bosco N, Goldberg A, Zhao X, Mays JC, Cheng P, Johnson AF, Bianchi JJ, Toscani C, Di Tommaso E, Katsnelson L, Annuar D, Mei S, Faitelson RE, Pesselev IY, Mohamed KS, Mermerian A, Camacho-Hernandez EM, Gionco CA, Manikas J, Tseng YS, Sun Z, Fani S, Keegan S, Lippman SM, Fenyo D, Giunta S, Santaguida S, Davoli T. Cell. 2023 Apr 27;186(9):1985-2001.e19. doi: 10.1016/j.cell.2023.03.029. Epub 2023 Apr 18. PubMed 37075754.
Backbone
  Vector backbone: pLentiGuide-Puro-FE
  Vector type: Mammalian Expression, CRISPR
Growth in bacteria
  Bacterial resistance: Ampicillin, 100 μg/mL
  Growth temperature: 30°C
  Growth strain: NEB Stable
  Copy number: High Copy
Gene/Insert
  Gene/Insert name: gRNA10-3
  gRNA/shRNA sequence: GACTTCATTGAGGCCTTCGT
  Species: H. sapiens (human)
  Promoter: U6
  Cloning method: Gibson Cloning
Terms and licenses: Academic/Nonprofit Terms; Industry Terms: Not Available to Industry
How to cite: pLenti-gRNA10-3 was a gift from Teresa Davoli (Addgene plasmid # 248536 ; http://n2t.net/addgene:248536 ; RRID:Addgene_248536)
