[The description below was written by a language model from this plasmid's Addgene catalogue record and pLannotate feature annotations shown in this document.]
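Description:
pLenti-gRNA10-3 is a third-generation-style lentiviral guide RNA expression plasmid built on the pLentiGuide-Puro-FE backbone, intended for delivery of a single CRISPR guide into human cells. It is maintained in E. coli through a high-copy ColE1/pUC-type origin and an ampicillin resistance gene (β-lactamase). The backbone also carries an f1 origin, an SV40 origin and poly(A) signal, and remnants of lac and phage promoter elements. The lentiviral transfer cassette is framed by an RSV promoter fused to a truncated HIV-1 5' LTR and a self-inactivating ΔU3 3' LTR. Between them lie the Ψ packaging signal with a gag fragment, the Rev response element for Rev-dependent export of the genomic RNA, a central polypurine tract that aids nuclear import, and a WPRE that enhances transcript expression.

The payload is gRNA10-3, a 20-nucleotide spacer against a human sequence, inserted by Gibson cloning downstream of the human U6 RNA polymerase III promoter and joined to a Streptococcus pyogenes Cas9 guide scaffold. That scaffold is annotated only as a partial tracrRNA match, which would be consistent with a modified scaffold, though the record does not explain the "FE" designation. A separate EF-1α promoter with its first intron drives puromycin N-acetyltransferase, allowing selection of transduced cells. No Cas9 is encoded, so a Cas9-derived protein must be supplied separately.

The plasmid belongs to the KaryoCreate system, which targets human centromeres to induce and study chromosome-specific aneuploidy. The name suggests a chromosome 10 centromeric guide, but the record does not state the target explicitly.
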