Features (pLannotate 1.2.2; 29 found; start..end, strand, type, name):
    248..267     +  misc_feature   cPPT/CTS (fragment): central polypurine tract and central termination sequence of HIV-1
    269..502     +  LTR            3' LTR (ΔU3): self-inactivating 3' long terminal repeat (LTR) from HIV-1
    580..701     +  polyA_signal   SV40 poly(A) signal: SV40 polyadenylation signal
    741..876     +  rep_origin     SV40 ori: SV40 origin of replication
    897..915     -  promoter       T7 promoter: promoter for bacteriophage T7 RNA polymerase
    923..1078    +  CDS            lacZα (fragment): LacZα fragment of β-galactosidase; lacZ fragment
   1083..1511    +  rep_origin     f1 ori (sequence partly withheld): f1 bacteriophage origin of replication; arrow indicates direction of (+) strand synthesis
   1564..1668    +  promoter       AmpR promoter: bla
   1669..2529    +  CDS            AmpR: β-lactamase; bla; confers resistance to ampicillin, carbenicillin, and related antibiotics
   2700..3288    +  rep_origin     ori: high-copy-number ColE1/pMB1/pBR322/pUC origin of replication
   3471..3563    +  CDS            lacI (fragment): lac repressor; lacI; The lac repressor binds to the lac operator to inhibit transcription in E. coli. This inhibition can be relieved by adding lactose or isopropyl-β-D-thiogalactopyranoside (IPTG).
   3576..3597    +  protein_bind   CAP binding site: CAP binding activates transcription in the presence of cAMP. E. coli catabolite activator protein
   3612..3642    +  promoter       lac promoter: promoter for the E. coli lac operon
   3650..3666    +  protein_bind   lac operator: The lac repressor binds to the lac operator to inhibit transcription in E. coli. This inhibition can be relieved by adding lactose or isopropyl-β-D-thiogalactopyranoside (IPTG). lac repressor encoded by lacI
   3711..3729    +  promoter       T3 promoter: promoter for bacteriophage T3 RNA polymerase
   3757..3983    +  promoter       RSV promoter: Rous sarcoma virus enhancer/promoter
   3984..4164    +  LTR            5' LTR (truncated): truncated 5' long terminal repeat (LTR) from HIV-1
   4211..4336    +  misc_feature   HIV-1 Ψ: packaging signal of human immunodeficiency virus type 1
   4320..4683    +  CDS            HIV-1 gag (fragment): gag protein from human immunodeficiency virus 1; gag
   4829..5062    +  misc_feature   RRE: The Rev response element (RRE) of HIV-1 allows for Rev-dependent mRNA export from the nucleus to the cytoplasm.
   5439..5465    +  CDS            Rev (fragment): human immunodeficiency virus 1 (HIV-1) Rev protein; rev; enhances nuclear export of unspliced and incompletely spliced viral mRNAs
   5469..5709    +  promoter       U6 promoter: RNA polymerase III promoter for human U6 snRNA
   5756..5823    +  misc_RNA       tracrRNA (fragment): trans-activating CRISPR RNA for the Streptococcus pyogenes CRISPR/Cas9 system
   5879..5996    +  misc_feature   cPPT/CTS: central polypurine tract and central termination sequence of HIV-1
   6062..6128    +  CDS            small t antigen (fragment): SV40 (simian virus 40) small t antigen
   6154..6365    +  promoter       EF-1α core promoter: core promoter for human elongation factor EF-1α
   6366..7304    +  intron         EF-1α intron A: intron upstream of the start codon of human EF-1α
   7326..7925    +  CDS            PuroR (fragment): puromycin N-acetyltransferase; pac from Streptomyces; confers resistance to puromycin
   7941..197     +  misc_feature   WPRE (across the origin): woodchuck hepatitis virus posttranscriptional regulatory element
>Addgene plasmid #248536 | pLenti-gRNA10-3 | addgene full sequence | sequence record 493013 | Addgene NGS Result
GAAATCATCGTCCTTTCCTTGGCTGCTCGCCTGTGTTGCCACCTGGATTCTGCGCGGGACGTCCTTCTGC
TACGTCCCTTCGGCCCTCAATCCAGCGGACCTTCCTTCCCGCGGCCTGCTGCCGGCTCTGCGGCCTCTTC
CGCGTCTTCGCCTTCGCCCTCAGACGAGTCGGATCTCCCTTTGGGCCGCCTCCCCGCGTCGACTTTAAGA
CCAATGACTTACAAGGCAGCTGTAGATCTTAGCCACTTTTTAAAAGAAAAGGGGGGACTGGAAGGGCTAA
TTCACTCCCAACGAAGACAAGATCTGCTTTTTGCTTGTACTGGGTCTCTCTGGTTAGACCAGATCTGAGC
CTGGGAGCTCTCTGGCTAACTAGGGAACCCACTGCTTAAGCCTCAATAAAGCTTGCCTTGAGTGCTTCAA
GTAGTGTGTGCCCGTCTGTTGTGTGACTCTGGTAACTAGAGATCCCTCAGACCCTTTTAGTCAGTGTGGA
AAATCTCTAGCAGTACGTATAGTAGTTCATGTCATCTTATTATTCAGTATTTATAACTTGCAAAGAAATG
AATATCAGAGAGTGAGAGGAACTTGTTTATTGCAGCTTATAATGGTTACAAATAAAGCAATAGCATCACA
AATTTCACAAATAAAGCATTTTTTTCACTGCATTCTAGTTGTGGTTTGTCCAAACTCATCAATGTATCTT
ATCATGTCTGGCTCTAGCTATCCCGCCCCTAACTCCGCCCATCCCGCCCCTAACTCCGCCCAGTTCCGCC
CATTCTCCGCCCCATGGCTGACTAATTTTTTTTATTTATGCAGAGGCCGAGGCCGCCTCGGCCTCTGAGC
TATTCCAGAAGTAGTGAGGAGGCTTTTTTGGAGGCCTAGGGACGTACCCAATTCGCCCTATAGTGAGTCG
TATTACGCGCGCTCACTGGCCGTCGTTTTACAACGTCGTGACTGGGAAAACCCTGGCGTTACCCAACTTA
ATCGCCTTGCAGCACATCCCCCTTTCGCCAGCTGGCGTAATAGCGAAGAGGCCCGCACCGATCGCCCTTC
CCAACAGTTGCGCAGCCTGAATGGCGAATGGG
[124 nt withheld, positions 1083-1206]
C
[91 nt withheld, positions 1208-1298]
A
[49 nt withheld, positions 1300-1348]
CCTTTGACGTTGGAGTCCACGTTCTTT
[37 nt withheld, positions 1376-1412]
ACCCTATCTCGGTCTATTCTTTTGATTTATAAGGGATTTTGCCGATTTCGGCCTATTGGTTAAAAAATGA
GCTGATTTAACAAAAATTTAACGCGAATTTTAACAAAATATTAACGCTTACAATTTAGGTGGCACTTTTC
GGGGAAATGTGCGCGGAACCCCTATTTGTTTATTTTTCTAAATACATTCAAATATGTATCCGCTCATGAG
ACAATAACCCTGATAAATGCTTCAATAATATTGAAAAAGGAAGAGTATGAGTATTCAACATTTCCGTGTC
GCCCTTATTCCCTTTTTTGCGGCATTTTGCCTTCCTGTTTTTGCTCACCCAGAAACGCTGGTGAAAGTAA
AAGATGCTGAAGATCAGTTGGGTGCACGAGTGGGTTACATCGAACTGGATCTCAACAGCGGTAAGATCCT
TGAGAGTTTTCGCCCCGAAGAACGTTTTCCAATGATGAGCACTTTTAAAGTTCTGCTATGTGGCGCGGTA
TTATCCCGTATTGACGCCGGGCAAGAGCAACTCGGTCGCCGCATACACTATTCTCAGAATGACTTGGTTG
AGTACTCACCAGTCACAGAAAAGCATCTTACGGATGGCATGACAGTAAGAGAATTATGCAGTGCTGCCAT
AACCATGAGTGATAACACTGCGGCCAACTTACTTCTGACAACGATCGGAGGACCGAAGGAGCTAACCGCT
TTTTTGCACAACATGGGGGATCATGTAACTCGCCTTGATCGTTGGGAACCGGAGCTGAATGAAGCCATAC
CAAACGACGAGCGTGACACCACGATGCCTGTAGCAATGGCAACAACGTTGCGCAAACTATTAACTGGCGA
ACTACTTACTCTAGCTTCCCGGCAACAATTAATAGACTGGATGGAGGCGGATAAAGTTGCAGGACCACTT
CTGCGCTCGGCCCTTCCGGCTGGCTGGTTTATTGCTGATAAATCTGGAGCCGGTGAGCGTGGGTCTCGCG
GTATCATTGCAGCACTGGGGCCAGATGGTAAGCCCTCCCGTATCGTAGTTATCTACACGACGGGGAGTCA
GGCAACTATGGATGAACGAAATAGACAGATCGCTGAGATAGGTGCCTCACTGATTAAGCATTGGTAACTG
TCAGACCAAGTTTACTCATATATACTTTAGATTGATTTAAAACTTCATTTTTAATTTAAAAGGATCTAGG
TGAAGATCCTTTTTGATAATCTCATGACCAAAATCCCTTAACGTGAGTTTTCGTTCCACTGAGCGTCAGA
CCCCGTAGAAAAGATCAAAGGATCTTCTTGAGATCCTTTTTTTCTGCGCGTAATCTGCTGCTTGCAAACA
AAAAAACCACCGCTACCAGCGGTGGTTTGTTTGCCGGATCAAGAGCTACCAACTCTTTTTCCGAAGGTAA
CTGGCTTCAGCAGAGCGCAGATACCAAATACTGTTCTTCTAGTGTAGCCGTAGTTAGGCCACCACTTCAA
GAACTCTGTAGCACCGCCTACATACCTCGCTCTGCTAATCCTGTTACCAGTGGCTGCTGCCAGTGGCGAT
AAGTCGTGTCTTACCGGGTTGGACTCAAGACGATAGTTACCGGATAAGGCGCAGCGGTCGGGCTGAACGG
GGGGTTCGTGCACACAGCCCAGCTTGGAGCGAACGACCTACACCGAACTGAGATACCTACAGCGTGAGCT
ATGAGAAAGCGCCACGCTTCCCGAAGGGAGAAAGGCGGACAGGTATCCGGTAAGCGGCAGGGTCGGAACA
GGAGAGCGCACGAGGGAGCTTCCAGGGGGAAACGCCTGGTATCTTTATAGTCCTGTCGGGTTTCGCCACC
TCTGACTTGAGCGTCGATTTTTGTGATGCTCGTCAGGGGGGCGGAGCCTATGGAAAAACGCCAGCAACGC
GGCCTTTTTACGGTTCCTGGCCTTTTGCTGGCCTTTTGCTCACATGTTCTTTCCTGCGTTATCCCCTGAT
TCTGTGGATAACCGTATTACCGCCTTTGAGTGAGCTGATACCGCTCGCCGCAGCCGAACGACCGAGCGCA
GCGAGTCAGTGAGCGAGGAAGCGGAAGAGCGCCCAATACGCAAACCGCCTCTCCCCGCGCGTTGGCCGAT
TCATTAATGCAGCTGGCACGACAGGTTTCCCGACTGGAAAGCGGGCAGTGAGCGCAACGCAATTAATGTG
AGTTAGCTCACTCATTAGGCACCCCAGGCTTTACACTTTATGCTTCCGGCTCGTATGTTGTGTGGAATTG
TGAGCGGATAACAATTTCACACAGGAAACAGCTATGACCATGATTACGCCAAGCGCGCAATTAACCCTCA
CTAAAGGGAACAAAAGCTGGAGCTGCAAGCTTAATGTAGTCTTATGCAATACTCTTGTAGTCTTGCAACA
TGGTAACGATGAGTTAGCAACATGCCTTACAAGGAGAGAAAAAGCACCGTGCATGCCGATTGGTGGAAGT
AAGGTGGTACGATCGTGCCTTATTAGGAAGGCAACAGACGGGTCTGACATGGATTGGACGAACCACTGAA
TTGCCGCATTGCAGAGATATTGTATTTAAGTGCCTAGCTCGATACATAAACGGGTCTCTCTGGTTAGACC
AGATCTGAGCCTGGGAGCTCTCTGGCTAACTAGGGAACCCACTGCTTAAGCCTCAATAAAGCTTGCCTTG
AGTGCTTCAAGTAGTGTGTGCCCGTCTGTTGTGTGACTCTGGTAACTAGAGATCCCTCAGACCCTTTTAG
TCAGTGTGGAAAATCTCTAGCAGTGGCGCCCGAACAGGGACTTGAAAGCGAAAGGGAAACCAGAGGAGCT
CTCTCGACGCAGGACTCGGCTTGCTGAAGCGCGCACGGCAAGAGGCGAGGGGCGGCGACTGGTGAGTACG
CCAAAAATTTTGACTAGCGGAGGCTAGAAGGAGAGAGATGGGTGCGAGAGCGTCAGTATTAAGCGGGGGA
GAATTAGATCGCGATGGGAAAAAATTCGGTTAAGGCCAGGGGGAAAGAAAAAATATAAATTAAAACATAT
AGTATGGGCAAGCAGGGAGCTAGAACGATTCGCAGTTAATCCTGGCCTGTTAGAAACATCAGAAGGCTGT
AGACAAATACTGGGACAGCTACAACCATCCCTTCAGACAGGATCAGAAGAACTTAGATCATTATATAATA
CAGTAGCAACCCTCTATTGTGTGCATCAAAGGATAGAGATAAAAGACACCAAGGAAGCTTTAGACAAGAT
AGAGGAAGAGCAAAACAAAAGTAAGACCACCGCACAGCAAGCGGCCGCTGATCTTCAGACCTGGAGGAGG
AGATATGAGGGACAATTGGAGAAGTGAATTATATAAATATAAAGTAGTAAAAATTGAACCATTAGGAGTA
GCACCCACCAAGGCAAAGAGAAGAGTGGTGCAGAGAGAAAAAAGAGCAGTGGGAATAGGAGCTTTGTTCC
TTGGGTTCTTGGGAGCAGCAGGAAGCACTATGGGCGCAGCGTCAATGACGCTGACGGTACAGGCCAGACA
ATTATTGTCTGGTATAGTGCAGCAGCAGAACAATTTGCTGAGGGCTATTGAGGCGCAACAGCATCTGTTG
CAACTCACAGTCTGGGGCATCAAGCAGCTCCAGGCAAGAATCCTGGCTGTGGAAAGATACCTAAAGGATC
AACAGCTCCTGGGGATTTGGGGTTGCTCTGGAAAACTCATTTGCACCACTGCTGTGCCTTGGAATGCTAG
TTGGAGTAATAAATCTCTGGAACAGATTTGGAATCACACGACCTGGATGGAGTGGGACAGAGAAATTAAC
AATTACACAAGCTTAATACACTCCTTAATTGAAGAATCGCAAAACCAGCAAGAAAAGAATGAACAAGAAT
TATTGGAATTAGATAAATGGGCAAGTTTGTGGAATTGGTTTAACATAACAAATTGGCTGTGGTATATAAA
ATTATTCATAATGATAGTAGGAGGCTTGGTAGGTTTAAGAATAGTTTTTGCTGTACTTTCTATAGTGAAT
AGAGTTAGGCAGGGATATTCACCATTATCGTTTCAGACCCACCTCCCAACCCCGAGGGGACCCAGAGAGG
GCCTATTTCCCATGATTCCTTCATATTTGCATATACGATACAAGGCTGTTAGAGAGATAATTAGAATTAA
TTTGACTGTAAACACAAAGATATTAGTACAAAATACGTGACGTAGAAAGTAATAATTTCTTGGGTAGTTT
GCAGTTTTAAAATTATGTTTTAAAATGGACTATCATATGCTTACCGTAACTTGAAAGTATTTCGATTTCT
TGGCTTTATATATCTTGTGGAAAGGACGAAACACCGACTTCATTGAGGCCTTCGTGTTTAAGAGCTATGC
TGGAAACAGCATAGCAAGTTTAAATAAGGCTAGTCCGTTATCAACTTGAAAAAGTGGCACCGAGTCGGTG
CTTTTTTAAGCTTGGCGTAACTAGATCTTGAGACAAATGGCAGTATTCATCCACAATTTTAAAAGAAAAG
GGGGGATTGGGGGGTACAGTGCAGGGGAAAGAATAGTAGACATAATAGCAACAGACATACAAACTAAAGA
ATTACAAAAACAAATTACAAAAATTCAAAATTTTCGGGTTTATTACAGGGACAGCAGAGATCCACTTTGG
CGCCGGCTCGAGGGGGCCCGGGTGCAAAGATGGATAAAGTTTTAAACAGAGAGGAATCTTTGCAGCTAAT
GGACCTTCTAGGTCTTGAAAGGAGTGGGAATTGGCTCCGGTGCCCGTCAGTGGGCAGAGCGCACATCGCC
CACAGTCCCCGAGAAGTTGGGGGGAGGGGTCGGCAATTGATCCGGTGCCTAGAGAAGGTGGCGCGGGGTA
AACTGGGAAAGTGATGTCGTGTACTGGCTCCGCCTTTTTCCCGAGGGTGGGGGAGAACCGTATATAAGTG
CAGTAGTCGCCGTGAACGTTCTTTTTCGCAACGGGTTTGCCGCCAGAACACAGGTAAGTGCCGTGTGTGG
TTCCCGCGGGCCTGGCCTCTTTACGGGTTATGGCCCTTGCGTGCCTTGAATTACTTCCACCTGGCTGCAG
TACGTGATTCTTGATCCCGAGCTTCGGGTTGGAAGTGGGTGGGAGAGTTCGAGGCCTTGCGCTTAAGGAG
CCCCTTCGCCTCGTGCTTGAGTTGAGGCCTGGCCTGGGCGCTGGGGCCGCCGCGTGCGAATCTGGTGGCA
CCTTCGCGCCTGTCTCGCTGCTTTCGATAAGTCTCTAGCCATTTAAAATTTTTGATGACCTGCTGCGACG
CTTTTTTTCTGGCAAGATAGTCTTGTAAATGCGGGCCAAGATCTGCACACTGGTATTTCGGTTTTTGGGG
CCGCGGGCGGCGACGGGGCCCGTGCGTCCCAGCGCACATGTTCGGCGAGGCGGGGCCTGCGAGCGCGGCC
ACCGAGAATCGGACGGGGGTAGTCTCAAGCTGGCCGGCCTGCTCTGGTGCCTGGCCTCGCGCCGCCGTGT
ATCGCCCCGCCCTGGGCGGCAAGGCTGGCCCGGTCGGCACCAGTTGCGTGAGCGGAAAGATGGCCGCTTC
CCGGCCCTGCTGCAGGGAGCTCAAAATGGAGGACGCGGCGCTCGGGAGAGCGGGCGGGTGAGTCACCCAC
ACAAAGGAAAAGGGCCTTTCCGTCCTCAGCCGTCGCTTCATGTGACTCCACGGAGTACCGGGCGCCGTCC
AGGCACCTCGATTAGTTCTCGAGCTTTTGGAGTACGTCGTCTTTAGGTTGGGGGGAGGGGTTTTATGCGA
TGGAGTTTCCCCACACTGAGTGGGTGGAGACTGAAGTTAGGCCAGCTTGGCACTTGATGTAATTCTCCTT
GGAATTTGCCCTTTTTGAGTTTGGATCTTGGTTCATTCTCAAGCCTCAGACAGTGGTTCAAAGTTTTTTT
CTTCCATTTCAGGTGTCGTGACGTACGGCCACCATGACCGAGTACAAGCCCACGGTGCGCCTCGCCACCC
GCGACGACGTCCCCAGGGCCGTACGCACCCTCGCCGCCGCGTTCGCCGACTACCCCGCCACGCGCCACAC
CGTCGATCCGGACCGCCACATCGAGCGGGTCACCGAGCTGCAAGAACTCTTCCTCACGCGCGTCGGGCTC
GACATCGGCAAGGTGTGGGTCGCGGACGACGGCGCCGCCGTGGCGGTCTGGACCACGCCGGAGAGCGTCG
AAGCGGGGGCGGTGTTCGCCGAGATCGGCCCGCGCATGGCCGAGTTGAGCGGTTCCCGGCTGGCCGCGCA
GCAACAGATGGAAGGCCTCCTGGCGCCGCACCGGCCCAAGGAGCCCGCGTGGTTCCTGGCCACCGTCGGA
GTCTCGCCCGACCACCAGGGCAAGGGTCTGGGCAGCGCCGTCGTGCTCCCCGGAGTGGAGGCGGCCGAGC
GCGCCGGGGTGCCCGCCTTCCTGGAGACCTCCGCGCCCCGCAACCTCCCCTTCTACGAGCGGCTCGGCTT
CACCGTCACCGCCGACGTCGAGGTGCCCGAAGGACCGCGCACCTGGTGCATGACCCGCAAGCCCGGTGCC
TGAACGCGTTAAGTCGACAATCAACCTCTGGATTACAAAATTTGTGAAAGATTGACTGGTATTCTTAACT
ATGTTGCTCCTTTTACGCTATGTGGATACGCTGCTTTAATGCCTTTGTATCATGCTATTGCTTCCCGTAT
GGCTTTCATTTTCTCCTCCTTGTATAAATCCTGGTTGCTGTCTCTTTATGAGGAGTTGTGGCCCGTTGTC
AGGCAACGTGGCGTGGTGTGCACTGTGTTTGCTGACGCAACCCCCACTGGTTGGGGCATTGCCACCACCT
GTCAGCTCCTTTCCGGGACTTTCGCTTTCCCCCTCCCTATTGCCACGGCGGAACTCATCGCCGCCTGCCT
TGCCCGCTGCTGGACAGGGGCTCGGCTGTTGGGCACTGACAATTCCGTGGTGTTGTCGGG
